>Addgene plasmid #26956 | pENTR4-SB1 (w789-3) | depositor full sequence | sequence record 12766 | Author sequence
CTTTCCTGCGTTATCCCCTGATTCTGTGGATAACCGTATTACCGCTAGCATGGATCTCGGGGACGTCTAA
CTACTAAGCGAGAGTAGGGAACTGCCAGGCATCAAATAAAACGAAAGGCTCAGTCGGAAGACTGGGCCTT
TCGTTTTATCTGTTGTTTGTCGGTGAACGCTCTCCTGAGTAGGACAAATCCGCCGGGAGCGGATTTGAAC
GTTGTGAAGCAACGGCCCGGAGGGTGGCGGGCAGGACGCCCGCCATAAACTGCCAGGCATCAAACTAAGC
AGAAGGCCATCCTGACGGATGGCCTTTTTGCGTTTCTACAAACTCTTCCTGTTAGTTAGTTACTTAAGCT
CGGGCCCCAAATAATGATTTTATTTTGACTGATAGTGACCTGTTCGTTGCAACAAATTGATAAGCAATGC
TTTTTTATAATGCCAACTTTGTACAAAAAAGCAGGCTCCACCATGCCAAGACCATCCAACAAACGCCTCC
AGCAGTCCATGGGAACCAATTCAGTCGACTGGATCCGGTACCGAATTCGCGGCCGCACTCGAGATATCTA
GACCCAGCTTTCTTGTACAAAGTTGGCATTATAAGAAAGCATTGCTTATCAATTTGTTGCAACGAACAGG
TCACTATCAGTCAAAATAAAATCATTATTTGCCATCCAGCTGCAGCTCTGGCCCGTGTCTCAAAATCTCT
GATGTTACATTGCACAAGATAAAAATATATCATCATGAACAATAAAACTGTCTGCTTACATAAACAGTAA
TACAAGGGGTGTTATGAGCCATATTCAACGGGAAACGTCGAGGCCGCGATTAAATTCCAACATGGATGCT
GATTTATATGGGTATAAATGGGCTCGCGATAATGTCGGGCAATCAGGTGCGACAATCTATCGCTTGTATG
GGAAGCCCGATGCGCCAGAGTTGTTTCTGAAACATGGCAAAGGTAGCGTTGCCAATGATGTTACAGATGA
GATGGTCAGACTAAACTGGCTGACGGAATTTATGCCTCTTCCGACCATCAAGCATTTTATCCGTACTCCT
GGTGATGCATGGTTACTCACCACTGCGATCCCCGGAAAAACAGCATTCCAGGTATTAGAAGAATATCCTG
ATTCAGGTGAAAATATTGTTGATGCGCTGGCAGTGTTCCTGCGCCGGTTGCATTCGATTCCTGTTTGTAA
TTGTCCTTTTAACAGCGATCGCGTATTTCGTCTCGCTCAGGCGCAATCACGAATGAATAACGGTTTGGTT
GATGCGAGTGATTTTGATGACGAGCGTAATGGCTGGCCTGTTGAACAAGTCTGGAAAGAAATGCATAAAC
TTTTGCCATTCTCACCGGATTCAGTCGTCACTCATGGTGATTTCTCACTTGATAACCTTATTTTTGACGA
GGGGAAATTAATAGGTTGTATTGATGTTGGACGAGTCGGAATCGCAGACCGATACCAGGATCTTGCCATC
CTATGGAACTGCCTCGGTGAGTTTTCTCCTTCATTACAGAAACGGCTTTTTCAAAAATATGGTATTGATA
ATCCTGATATGAATAAATTGCAGTTTCATTTGATGCTCGATGAGTTTTTCTAATCAGAATTGGTTAATTG
GTTGTAACATTATTCAGATTGGGCCCCGTTCCACTGAGCGTCAGACCCCGTAGAAAAGATCAAAGGATCT
TCTTGAGATCCTTTTTTTCTGCGCGTAATCTGCTGCTTGCAAACAAAAAAACCACCGCTACCAGCGGTGG
TTTGTTTGCCGGATCAAGAGCTACCAACTCTTTTTCCGAAGGTAACTGGCTTCAGCAGAGCGCAGATACC
AAATACTGTTCTTCTAGTGTAGCCGTAGTTAGGCCACCACTTCAAGAACTCTGTAGCACCGCCTACATAC
CTCGCTCTGCTAATCCTGTTACCAGTGGCTGCTGCCAGTGGCGATAAGTCGTGTCTTACCGGGTTGGACT
CAAGACGATAGTTACCGGATAAGGCGCAGCGGTCGGGCTGAACGGGGGGTTCGTGCACACAGCCCAGCTT
GGAGCGAACGACCTACACCGAACTGAGATACCTACAGCGTGAGCTATGAGAAAGCGCCACGCTTCCCGAA
GGGAGAAAGGCGGACAGGTATCCGGTAAGCGGCAGGGTCGGAACAGGAGAGCGCACGAGGGAGCTTCCAG
GGGGAAACGCCTGGTATCTTTATAGTCCTGTCGGGTTTCGCCACCTCTGACTTGAGCGTCGATTTTTGTG
ATGCTCGTCAGGGGGGCGGAGCCTATGGAAAAACGCCAGCAACGCGGCCTTTTTACGGTTCCTGGCCTTT
TGCTGGCCTTTTGCTCACATGTT
Features (pLannotate 1.2.2; 7 found; start..end, strand, type, name):
      1..46      +  rep_origin     RSF ori (fragment): Plasmids containing the RSF 1030 origin of replication can be propagated in E. coli cells that contain additional plasmids with compatible origins.
    106..149     -  terminator     rrnB T1 terminator: Escherichia coli rrnB; transcription terminator T1 from the E. coli rrnB gene
    281..308     +  terminator     rrnB T2 terminator: transcription terminator T2 from the E. coli rrnB gene
    358..457     +  protein_bind   attL1: mutant version of attL; recombination site for the Gateway® LR reaction LR Clonase™
    562..661     -  protein_bind   attL2: mutant version of attL; recombination site for the Gateway® LR reaction LR Clonase™
    784..1593    +  CDS            KanR: aminoglycoside phosphotransferase; aph(3')-Ia; confers resistance to kanamycin in bacteria or G418 (Geneticin®) in eukaryotes
   1683..2271    +  rep_origin     ori: high-copy-number ColE1/pMB1/pBR322/pUC origin of replication
