[The description below was written by a language model from this plasmid's Addgene catalogue record and pLannotate feature annotations shown in this document.]
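Description:
pENTR4-SB1 (w789-3) is an empty Gateway entry vector built on the pENTR4 backbone (2,333 bp in total) and designed to add an N-terminal SB1 epitope tag to a gene of interest. It is propagated in E. coli as a high-copy plasmid through a ColE1/pUC-type origin of replication and is selected with kanamycin via the aph(3')-Ia aminoglycoside phosphotransferase gene. The annotation also flags a very short fragment resembling the RSF origin, which is unlikely to be a functional replicon. The rrnB T1 and T2 transcription terminators lie upstream of the cloning region, where they insulate it from read-through transcription coming from the backbone.

The working part of the plasmid is the short interval between the attL1 and attL2 recombination sites, roughly 100 bp. According to the record, this interval holds the SB1 tag coding sequence and cloning sites but no insert, and the tag itself is not picked out as a separate feature in the automated table. The tag was introduced at the NcoI site so that the upstream NcoI site was destroyed and the downstream one retained. An open reading frame can therefore be ligated in frame behind the epitope by restriction cloning. The tagged cassette can then be transferred by an LR Clonase reaction into any attR-containing destination vector, which supplies the promoter and other expression elements, since the entry clone has no promoter of its own.

The depositor notes that SB1 is an epitope originally characterised as a component of the SnAvi tag, here with slightly altered codon usage, and that a hybridoma line producing the matching monoclonal antibody is available from a public hybridoma bank. This makes the vector useful for antibody-based detection of tagged proteins.
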