Addgene plasmid #26956: pENTR4-SB1 (w789-3)
Purpose: (Empty Backbone)
Depositing lab: Eric Campeau. Depositing organization: University of Massachusetts, Worcester.
Backbone
  Vector backbone: pENTR4
  Backbone size (bp): 2333
  Vector type: Entry vector
Growth in bacteria
  Bacterial resistance: Kanamycin, 50 μg/mL
  Growth temperature: 37°C
  Growth strain: DH5alpha
  Growth instructions: TOP10F', 37oC.
  Copy number: High Copy
Gene/Insert
  Gene/Insert name: no insert
  Tag / fusion protein: SB1 (N terminal on backbone)
  Cloning method: Restriction Enzyme; 5′ cloning site Nco I (destroyed during cloning); 3′ cloning site Nco I (not destroyed)
  Sequencing primers: 5′ ENTRforw; 3′ ENTRrev
Terms and licenses: Academic/Nonprofit Terms; Industry Terms: Not Available to Industry
Depositor comments: The SB1 epitope was characterized in Schaeffer et al. 2010 (NAR Apr;38(6):e91) as part of the SnAvi tag. The codon usage was slightly modified from the original article. The SB1 hybridoma cell line can be ordered from the DevelopmentalStudies Hybridoma bank http://dshb.biology.uiowa.edu/synaptobrevin.
How to cite: pENTR4-SB1 (w789-3) was a gift from Eric Campeau (Addgene plasmid # 26956 ; http://n2t.net/addgene:26956 ; RRID:Addgene_26956)
