>Addgene plasmid #26956 | pENTR4-SB1 (w789-3) | addgene partial sequence | sequence record 35117 | 26956 with pENTR-F
ATGATTTTATTTTGACTGATAGTGACCTGTTCGTTGCAACAAATTGATAAGCAATGCTTTTTTATAATGC
CAACTTTGTACAAAAAAGCAGGCTCCACCATGCCAAGACCATCCAACAAACGCCTCCAGCAGTCCATGGG
AACCAATTCAGTCGACTGGATCCGGTACCGAATTCGCGGCCGCACTCGAGATATCTAGACCCAGCTTTCT
TGTACAAAGTTGGCATTATAAGAAAGCATTGCTTATCAATTTGTTGCAACGAACAGGTCACTATCAGTCA
AAATAAAATCATTATTTGCCATCC
